>Addgene plasmid #139225 | pPD565 CAG MCS (TUPV5) | addgene full sequence | sequence record 331745 | Addgene NGS Result
GACGGATCGGGAGATCGAAGACGGCAGAAAGGTATGGCACGCCTAATCTGGACACAAGATCTGGGGAGGT
CGCTGAGTAGTGCGCGAGCAAAATTTAAGCTACAACAAGGCAAGGCTTGACCGACAATTGCATGAAGAAT
CTGCTTAGGGTTAGGCGTTTTGCGCTGCTTCGCGATGTACGGGCCAGATATACGCGTTGACATTGATTAT
TGACTAGTTATTAATAGTAATCAATTACGGGGTCATTAGTTCATAGCCCATATATGGAGTTCCGCGTTAC
ATAACTTACGGTAAATGGCCCGCCTGGCTGACCGCCCAACGACCCCCGCCCATTGACGTCAATAATGACG
TATGTTCCCATAGTAACGCCAATAGGGACTTTCCATTGACGTCAATGGGTGGAGTATTTACGGTAAACTG
CCCACTTGGCAGTACATCAAGTGTATCATATGCCAAGTACGCCCCCTATTGACGTCAATGACGGTAAATG
GCCCGCCTGGCATTATGCCCAGTACATGACCTTATGGGACTTTCCTACTTGGCAGTACATCTACGTATTA
GTCATCGCTATTACCATGGTCGAGGTGAGCCCCACGTTCTGCTTCACTCTCCCCATCTCCCCCCCCTCCC
CACCCCCAATTTTGTATTTATTTATTTTTTAATTATTTTGTGCAGCGATGGGGGCGGGGGGGGGGGGGGS
GCGCCAGGCGGGGCGGGGCGGGGCGAGGGGCGGGGCGGGGCGAGGCGGAGAGGTGCGGCGGCAGCCAATC
AGAGCGGCGCGCTCCGAAAGTTTCCTTTTATGGCGAGGCGGCGGCGGCGGCGGCCCTATAAAAAGCGAAG
CGCGCGGCGGGCGGGAGTCGCTGCGCGCTGCCTTCGCCCCGTGCCCCGCTCCGCCGCCGCCTCGCGCCGC
CCGCCCCGGCTCTGACTGACCGCGTTACTCCCACAGGTGAGCGGGCGGGACGGCCCTTCTCCTCCGGGCT
GTAATTAGCGCTTGGTTTAATGACGGCTTGTTTCTTTTCTGTGGCTGCGTGAAAGCCTTGAGGGGCTCCG
GGAGGGCCCTTTGTGCGGGGGGAGCGGCTCGGGGGGTGCGTGCGTGTGTGTGTGCGTGGGGAGCGCCGCG
TGCGGCTCCGCGCTGCCCGGCGGCTGTGAGCGCTGCGGGCGCGGCGCGGGGCTTTGTGCGCTCCGCAGTG
TGCGCGAGGGGAGCGCGGCCGGGGGCGGTGCCCCGCGGTGCGGGGGGGGCTGCGAGGGGAACAAAGGCTG
CGTGCGGGGTGTGTGCGTGGGGGGGTGAGCAGGGGGTGTGGGCGCGTCGGTCGGGCTGCAACCCCCCCTG
CACCCCCCTCCCCGAGTTGCTGAGCACGGCCCGGCTTCGGGTGCGGGGCTCCGTACGGGGCGTGGCGCGG
GGCTCGCCGTGCCGGGCGGGGGGTGGCGGCAGGTGGGGGTGCCGGGCGGGGCGGGGCCGCCTCGGGCCGG
GGAGGGCTCGGGGGAGGGGCGCGGCGGCCCCCGGAGCGCCGGCGGCTGTCGAGGCGCGGCGAGCCGCAGC
CATTGCCTTTTATGGTAATCGTGCGAGAGGGCGCAGGGACTTCCTTTGTCCCAAATCTGTGCGGAGCCGA
AATCTGGGAGGCGCCGCCGCACCCCCTCTAGCGGGCGCGGGGCGAAGCGGTGCGGCGCCGGCAGGAAGGA
AATGGGCGGGGAGGGCCTTCGTGCGTCGCCGCGCCGCCGTCCCCTTCTCCCTCTCCAGCCTCGGGGCTGT
CCGCGGGGGGACGGCTGCCTTCGGGGGGGACGGGGCAGGGCGGGGTTCGGCTTCTGGCGTGTGACCGGCG
GCTCTAGAGCCTCTGCTAACCATGTTCATGCCTTCTTCTTTTTCCTACAGCTCCTGGGCAACGTGCTGGT
TATTGTGCTGTCTCATCATTTTGGCAAAGAATTCTTATCTGGCTAACTAGAGAACCCACTGCTTACTGGC
TTATCGAAATTAATACGACTCACTATAGGGAGTCCCAAGCTGGCTAGCGTTTAAACTTAAGCTTGGTACC
GAGCTCGGATCCACTAGTCCAGTGTGGTGGAATTCTGCAGATATCCAGCACAGTGGCGGCCGCTCGAGTC
TAGAGGGCCCGTTTAAACCCGCTGATCAGCCTCGACTGTGCCTTCTAGTTGCCAGCCATCTGTTGTTTGC
CCCTCCCCCGTGCCTTCCTTGACCCTGGAAGGTGCCACTCCCACTGTCCTTTCCTAATAAAATGAGGAAA
TTGCATCGCATTGTCTGAGTAGGTGTCATTCTATTCTGGGGGGTGGGGTGGGGCAGGACAGCAAGGGGGA
GGATTGGGAAGTCAATAGCAGGCATGCTGGGGATGCGGTGGGCTCTATGGCTTCTGAGGCAGGTCGATGC
ACCGTTCATATGTTATCGGGACAGCGCATCGCGATAAGCTCTAGAGGGACAGCCCCCCCCCAAAGCCCCC
AGGGATGTAATTACGTCCCTCCCCCGCTAGGGGGCAGCAGCGAGCCGCCCGGGGCTCCGCTCCGGTCCGG
CGCTCCCCCCGCATCCCCGAGCCGGCAGCGTGCGGGGACAGCCCGGGCACGGGGAAGGTGGCACGGGATC
GCTTTCCTCTGAACGCTTCTCGCTGCTCTTTGAGCCTGCAGACACCTGGGGGGATACGGGGAAAAAGCTT
TAGGCTGAAAGAGAGATTTAGAATGACAGAATCATAGAACGGCCTGCGTACGGATGGGGCTCTAGCTCTA
GAGCTTGATATCGAATTCCTGCAGCCCCGCTAGAGGGACAGCCCCCCCCCAAAGCCCCCAGGGATGTAAT
TACGTCCCTCCCCCGCTAGGGGGCAGCAGCGAGCCGCCCGGGGCTCCGCTCCGGTCCGGCGCTCCCCCCG
CATCCCCGAGCCGGCAGCGTGCGGGGACAGCCCGGGCACGGGGAAGGTGGCACGGGATCGCTTTCCTCTG
AACGCTTCTCGCTGCTCTTTGAGCCTGCAGACACCTGGGGGGATACGGGGAAAAAGCTTTAGGCTGAAAG
AGAGATTTAGAATGACAGAATCATAGAACGGCCTGGGCGCGCCTGGTGGCGAACGATCAACAGACGGGAG
AGGTGTGAAGTCTTCGCTGACAGCGACCGGACTCTAGGGGGTATCCCC
[124 nt withheld, positions 3129-3252]
C
[91 nt withheld, positions 3254-3344]
A
[49 nt withheld, positions 3346-3394]
CCTTTGACGTTGGAGTCCACGTTCTTT
[37 nt withheld, positions 3422-3458]
ACCCTATCTCGGTCTATTCTTTTGATTTATAAGGGATTTTGCCGATTTCGGCCTATTGGTTAAAAAATGA
GCTGATTTAACAAAAATTTAACGCGAATTAATTCTGTGGAATGTGTGTCAGTTAGGCTCAATTAGTCAGC
AACCATAGTCCCGCCCCTAACTCCGCCCATCCCGCCCCTAACTCCGCCCAGTTCCGCCCATTCTCCGCCC
CATGGCTGACTAATTTTTTTTATTTATGCAGAGGCCGAGGCCGCCTCTGCCTCTGAGCTATTCCAGAAGT
AGTGAGGAGGCTTTTTTGGAGGCCTAGGCTTTTGCAAAAAGCTCCCGGGAGCTTGTATATCCATTTTCGG
AGGTTGGGCTTCGGAATCGTTTTCCGGGACGCCGGCTGGATGATCCTCCAGCGCGGGGATCTCATGCTGG
AGTTCTTCGCCCACCCCAACTTGTTTATTGCAGCTTATAATGGTTACAAATAAAGCAATAGCATCACAAA
TTTCACAAATAAAGCATTTTTTTCACTGCATTCTAGTTGTGGTTTGTCCAAACTCATCAATGTATCTTAT
CATGTCTGTATACCGTCGACCTCTAGCTAGAGCTTGGCGTAATCATGGTCATAGCTGTTTCCTGTGTGAA
ATTGTTATCCGCTCACAATTCCACACAACATACGAGCCGGAAGCATAAAGTGTAAAGCCTGGGGTGCCTA
ATGAGTGAGCTAACTCACATTAATTGCGTTGCGCTCACTGCCCGCTTTCCAGTCGGGAAACCTGTCGTGC
CAGCTGCATTAATGAATCGGCCAACGCGCGGGGAGAGGCGGTTTGCGTATTGGGCGCTCTTCCGCTTCCT
CGCTCACTGACTCGCTGCGCTCGGTCGTTCGGCTGCGGCGAGCGGTATCAGCTCACTCAAAGGCGGTAAT
ACGGTTATCCACAGAATCAGGGGATAACGCAGGAAAGAACATGTGAGCAAAAGGCCAGCAAAAGGCCAGG
AACCGTAAAAAGGCCGCGTTGCTGGCGTTTTTCCATAGGCTCCGCCCCCCTGACGAGCATCACAAAAATC
GACGCTCAAGTCAGAGGTGGCGAAACCCGACAGGACTATAAAGATACCAGGCGTTTCCCCCTGGAAGCTC
CCTCGTGCGCTCTCCTGTTCCGACCCTGCCGCTTACCGGATACCTGTCCGCCTTTCTCCCTTCGGGAAGC
GTGGCGCTTTCTCATAGCTCACGCTGTAGGTATCTCAGTTCGGTGTAGGTCGTTCGCTCCAAGCTGGGCT
GTGTGCACGAACCCCCCGTTCAGCCCGACCGCTGCGCCTTATCCGGTAACTATCGTCTTGAGTCCAACCC
GGTAAGACACGACTTATCGCCACTGGCAGCAGCCACTGGTAACAGGATTAGCAGAGCGAGGTATGTAGGC
GGTGCTACAGAGTTCTTGAAGTGGTGGCCTAACTACGGCTACACTAGAAGAACAGTATTTGGTATCTGCG
CTCTGCTGAAGCCAGTTACCTTCGGAAAAAGAGTTGGTAGCTCTTGATCCGGCAAACAAACCACCGCTGG
TAGCGGTGGTTTTTTTGTTTGCAAGCAGCAGATTACGCGCAGAAAAAAAGGATCTCAAGAAGATCCTTTG
ATCTTTTCTACGGGGTCTGACGCTCAGTGGAACGAAAACTCACGTTAAGGGATTTTGGTCATGAGATTAT
CAAAAAGGATCTTCACCTAGATCCTTTTAAATTAAAAATGAAGTTTTAAATCAATCTAAAGTATATATGA
GTAAACTTGGTCTGACAGTTACCAATGCTTAATCAGTGAGGCACCTATCTCAGCGATCTGTCTATTTCGT
TCATCCATAGTTGCCTGACTCCCCGTCGTGTAGATAACTACGATACGGGAGGGCTTACCATCTGGCCCCA
GTGCTGCAATGATACCGCGAGATCCACGCTCACCGGCTCCAGATTTATCAGCAATAAACCAGCCAGCCGG
AAGGGCCGAGCGCAGAAGTGGTCCTGCAACTTTATCCGCCTCCATCCAGTCTATTAATTGTTGCCGGGAA
GCTAGAGTAAGTAGTTCGCCAGTTAATAGTTTGCGCAACGTTGTTGCCATTGCTACAGGCATCGTGGTGT
CACGCTCGTCGTTTGGTATGGCTTCATTCAGCTCCGGTTCCCAACGATCAAGGCGAGTTACATGATCCCC
CATGTTGTGCAAAAAAGCGGTTAGCTCCTTCGGTCCTCCGATCGTTGTCAGAAGTAAGTTGGCCGCAGTG
TTATCACTCATGGTTATGGCAGCACTGCATAATTCTCTTACTGTCATGCCATCCGTAAGATGCTTTTCTG
TGACTGGTGAGTACTCAACCAAGTCATTCTGAGAATAGTGTATGCGGCGACCGAGTTGCTCTTGCCCGGC
GTCAATACGGGATAATACCGCGCCACATAGCAGAACTTTAAAAGTGCTCATCATTGGAAAACGTTCTTCG
GGGCGAAAACTCTCAAGGATCTTACCGCTGTTGAGATCCAGTTCGATGTAACCCACTCGTGCACCCAACT
GATCTTCAGCATCTTTTACTTTCACCAGCGTTTCTGGGTGAGCAAAAACAGGAAGGCAAAATGCCGCAAA
AAAGGGAATAAGGGCGACACGGAAATGTTGAATACTCATACTCTTCCTTTTTCAATATTATTGAAGCATT
TATCAGGGTTATTGTCTCATGAGCGGATACATATTTGAATGTATTTAGAAAAATAAACAAATAGGGGTTC
CGCGCACATTTCCCCGAAAAGTGCCACCTGACGTC
Features (pLannotate 1.2.2; 20 found; start..end, strand, type, name):
    199..578     +  enhancer       CMV enhancer: human cytomegalovirus immediate early enhancer
    580..853     +  promoter       chicken β-actin promoter: No description available
    854..1870    +  intron         chimeric intron: chimera between introns from chicken β-actin and rabbit β-globin
   1868..1924    +  CDS            HBB (fragment): HBB_LEPEU - Experimental evidence at protein level: Swiss-Prot protein existence level 1. Involved in oxygen transport from the lung to the various peripheral tissues. From Lepus europaeus (European hare).
   1928..1955    +  LTR            5' LTR (truncated) (fragment): truncated 5' long terminal repeat (LTR) from HIV-1
   1971..1989    +  promoter       T7 promoter: promoter for bacteriophage T7 RNA polymerase
   2136..2247    +  polyA_signal   bGH poly(A) signal: bovine growth hormone polyadenylation signal
   2732..2757    -  misc_feature   MCS (fragment): pBluescript multiple cloning site
   3129..3557    +  rep_origin     f1 ori (sequence partly withheld): f1 bacteriophage origin of replication; arrow indicates direction of (+) strand synthesis
   3562..3584    +  promoter       SV40 promoter (fragment): SV40 enhancer and early promoter
   3585..3776    +  promoter       SV40 promoter: SV40 early promoter
   3803..3901    +  CDS            ble (fragment): BLE_KLEPN - Experimental evidence at protein level: Swiss-Prot protein existence level 1. Binding protein with a strong affinity to the bleomycin family of antibiotics. Binds to CL990; an antimitotic-antibiotic compound. From Klebsiella pneumoniae.
   3896..4017    +  polyA_signal   SV40 poly(A) signal: SV40 polyadenylation signal
   4090..4106    -  protein_bind   lac operator: The lac repressor binds to the lac operator to inhibit transcription in E. coli. This inhibition can be relieved by adding lactose or isopropyl-β-D-thiogalactopyranoside (IPTG). lac repressor encoded by lacI
   4114..4144    -  promoter       lac promoter: promoter for the E. coli lac operon
   4159..4180    -  protein_bind   CAP binding site: CAP binding activates transcription in the presence of cAMP. E. coli catabolite activator protein
   4193..4285    -  CDS            lacI (fragment): lac repressor; lacI; The lac repressor binds to the lac operator to inhibit transcription in E. coli. This inhibition can be relieved by adding lactose or isopropyl-β-D-thiogalactopyranoside (IPTG).
   4468..5056    -  rep_origin     ori: high-copy-number ColE1/pMB1/pBR322/pUC origin of replication
   5227..6087    -  CDS            AmpR: β-lactamase; bla; confers resistance to ampicillin, carbenicillin, and related antibiotics
   6088..6192    -  promoter       AmpR promoter: bla
