[The description below was written by a language model from this plasmid's Addgene catalogue record and pLannotate feature annotations shown in this document.]
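Description:
pPD565 CAG MCS (TUPV5) is an empty mammalian expression backbone from a synthetic-biology toolkit for building genetic programs in mammalian cells. It is derived from a pcDNA-type vector adapted for Golden Gate cloning (pPD005) and serves as transcription unit position vector 5 in the mMoClo hierarchical assembly scheme. In such schemes, a gene is first cloned into a position-specific vector, and the resulting transcription units are then combined in a defined order into multi-gene constructs. The record does not annotate the type IIS sites or overhangs that define position 5. The plasmid is propagated in E. coli at high copy from a ColE1/pUC-type origin with ampicillin selection (AmpR under its own bla promoter). It also carries an f1 origin for single-stranded DNA production.

The expression cassette is driven by the CAG promoter, annotated here as its three parts: the CMV immediate-early enhancer, the chicken β-actin promoter, and the chimeric β-actin/β-globin intron. Together these give strong, broadly active transcription in mammalian cells. Downstream lie a T7 promoter, the region that holds the multiple cloning site, and a bGH polyadenylation signal, so a coding sequence inserted there becomes a complete transcription unit. No insert is present.

An SV40 early promoter and SV40 poly(A) signal remain from the pcDNA lineage, but only a short fragment of a bleomycin-family resistance gene lies between them. The feature table therefore does not support a functional mammalian selection marker. The short HBB, HIV-1 LTR, lacI and pBluescript MCS matches, like the lac promoter/operator elements, look like partial annotation hits or backbone remnants rather than functional parts.
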