Addgene plasmid #139225: pPD565 CAG MCS (TUPV5)
Purpose: (Empty Backbone) mMoClo TUPV5, with CAG promoter and an MCS
Depositing lab: Joshua Leonard. Depositing organization: Northwestern University. Publication: The COMET toolkit for composing customizable genetic programs in mammalian cells. Donahue PS, Draut JW, Muldoon JJ, Edelstein HI, Bagheri N, Leonard JN. Nat Commun. 2020 Feb 7;11(1):779. doi: 10.1038/s41467-019-14147-5. PubMed 32034124.
Backbone
  Vector backbone: pPD005 pcDNA Golden Gate
  Vector type: Mammalian Expression, Synthetic Biology
Growth in bacteria
  Bacterial resistance: Ampicillin, 100 μg/mL
  Growth temperature: 37°C
  Growth strain: DH5alpha
  Copy number: High Copy
Gene/Insert
  Gene/Insert name: None
Terms and licenses: Academic/Nonprofit Terms; Industry Terms: Not Available to Industry
Depositor comments: Leonard Lab plasmid reference number: L1498
How to cite: pPD565 CAG MCS (TUPV5) was a gift from Joshua Leonard (Addgene plasmid # 139225 ; http://n2t.net/addgene:139225 ; RRID:Addgene_139225)
